Addgene plasmid #108183: P16ΔS:S10-(MCS)-3xHA
Purpose: (Empty Backbone) Binary vectors used for the constitutive expression of tripartite split-sfGFP components (with a 3xHA tag) in plants
Depositing lab: Tzu-Yin Liu. Depositing organization: National Tsing Hua University. Publication: Detection of membrane protein-protein interaction in planta based on dual intein-coupled tripartite split-GFP association. Liu TY, Chou WC, Chen WY, Chu CY, Dai CY, Wu PY. Plant J. 2018 Feb 16. doi: 10.1111/tpj.13874. PubMed 29451720.
Backbone
  Vector backbone: P16ΔS:GFPc:Kan
  Backbone manufacturer: Jörg Kudla
  Backbone size (bp): 12096
  Vector type: Plant Expression, Synthetic Biology
  Promoter: P16ΔS
  Selectable markers: Kanamycin
Growth in bacteria
  Bacterial resistance: Kanamycin, 50 μg/mL
  Growth temperature: 37°C
  Growth strain: DH5alpha
  Copy number: Low Copy
Gene/Insert
  Cloning method: Restriction Enzyme
  Sequencing primers: 5′ Aagctttggaaccatcttttgggttcc; 3′ TCGCGTATTAAATGTATAATTGCGGGACTC
Terms and licenses: Academic/Nonprofit Terms; Industry Terms: Not Available to Industry
How to cite: P16ΔS:S10-(MCS)-3xHA was a gift from Tzu-Yin Liu (Addgene plasmid # 108183 ; http://n2t.net/addgene:108183 ; RRID:Addgene_108183)
