[The description below was written by a language model from this plasmid's Addgene catalogue record and pLannotate feature annotations shown in this document.]
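Description:
P16ΔS:S10-(MCS)-3xHA is an empty-backbone binary vector for Agrobacterium-mediated plant expression, built on the P16ΔS:GFPc:Kan backbone and totalling about 12.1 kb. Its vector portion is of the broad-host-range IncP type: the annotation shows oriV with its activating replication protein trfA, plus oriT and traJ for conjugal transfer, alongside a fragment of a ColE1/pUC-type origin. The record lists it as low copy. Bacterial selection is by kanamycin, provided by an aphA-3 aminoglycoside phosphotransferase gene. Remnants typical of older binary backbones are also annotated outside the T-DNA, including an IS1 element, tetR and a tetA fragment, and partial klaC and satA sequences.

Between the nopaline-type left and right T-DNA border repeats lie two cassettes. One is a plant selectable marker, with the NOS promoter driving nptII (NeoR/KanR) followed by the gene 7 terminator, giving kanamycin selection of transformed tissue. The other is the expression cassette, which is driven by the P16ΔS promoter according to the catalogue, although this promoter is not itself annotated in the feature table. A short GFP-derived segment, consistent with the S10 tag (the tenth β-strand of sfGFP), is followed by a gap corresponding to the multiple cloning site, then three tandem HA epitopes and the NOS terminator. A gene of interest inserted by restriction cloning would therefore be expressed constitutively as an S10–protein–3xHA fusion, detectable by anti-HA antibodies.

The vector supplies one component of a tripartite split-sfGFP system. In such systems, fluorescence is reconstituted only when S10- and S11-tagged partners are brought together in the presence of the complementary GFP1-9 detector fragment. The associated work used the system to detect membrane protein–protein interactions in planta.
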