Features (pLannotate 1.2.2; 27 found; start..end, strand, type, name):
    345..535     -  rep_origin     ori (fragment): high-copy-number ColE1/pMB1/pBR322/pUC origin of replication
    667..776     +  oriT           oriT: incP origin of transfer
    809..1180    +  CDS            traJ: oriT-recognizing protein; traJ
   1317..1948    +  rep_origin     oriV: incP origin of replication
   2012..2287    +  CDS            klaC (fragment): KLAC_ECOLX - Also known as telB. Protein predicted: Swiss-Prot protein existence level 4. Belongs to the kla operon, which is associated with cryptic tellurite resistance, and IncW plasmid fertility inhibition. From Escherichia coli.
   2483..2632    +  CDS            satA (fragment): STA_BACSU - Also known as yyaR. Experimental evidence at protein level: Swiss-Prot protein existence level 1. Involved in resistance to streptothricin, a broad-spectrum antibiotic produced by streptomycetes. Detoxifies streptothricin via acetylation of the beta amino group of the first beta-lysyl moiety of streptothricin. From Bacillus subtilis (strain 168).
   2641..3408    -  mobile_element IS1: prokaryotic transposable element IS1
   3600..4394    +  CDS            KanR: aminoglycoside phosphotransferase; aphA-3; confers resistance to kanamycin
   4693..5841    +  CDS            trfA: trans-acting replication protein that binds to and activates oriV
   5865..5928    +  CDS            TetR (fragment): tetracycline resistance regulatory protein; tetR
   7437..7461    +  misc_feature   LB T-DNA repeat: left border repeat from nopaline C58 T-DNA
   7515..7645    -  CDS            lacI (fragment): lac repressor; lacI; The lac repressor binds to the lac operator to inhibit transcription in E. coli. This inhibition can be relieved by adding lactose or isopropyl-β-D-thiogalactopyranoside (IPTG).
   7646..7946    -  rep_origin     M13 ori (fragment) (sequence partly withheld): M13 bacteriophage origin of replication; arrow indicates direction of (+) strand synthesis
   7944..8099    -  CDS            lacZα (fragment) (sequence partly withheld): LacZα fragment of β-galactosidase; lacZ fragment
   8108..8308    -  terminator     gene 7 terminator: transcription terminator for octopine-type Ti plasmid gene 7
   8355..9147    -  CDS            NeoR/KanR (fragment): aminoglycoside phosphotransferase from Tn5; aph(3')-II (or nptII); confers resistance to neomycin, kanamycin, and G418 (Geneticin®)
   9208..9387    -  promoter       NOS promoter: nopaline synthase promoter
   9467..9793    -  CDS            tnpA (fragment): TN5P_ECOLX - Also known as tnp. Experimental evidence at protein level: Swiss-Prot protein existence level 1. Mediates transposition of transposon Tn5 by a 'cut and paste' mechanism. First, the monomeric transposase binds the 19 bp inverted DNA repeats flanking the transposon. Then, dimerization of the DNA- bound transposase creates a synaptic DNA complex. After nicking of the first DNA strand, excision of the transposon proceeds through a series of intermediates. The transposase then mediates the insertion of the transposon at a new site by strand transfer. The activity of the wild- type tran
  10283..10336   +  CDS            muGFP (fragment): muGFP is a basic (constitutively fluorescent) green fluorescent protein published in 2018, derived from Aequorea victoria.
  10406..10432   +  CDS            3xHA (fragment): three tandem HA epitope tags
  10436..10462   +  CDS            3xHA (fragment): three tandem HA epitope tags
  10469..10495   +  CDS            3xHA (fragment): three tandem HA epitope tags
  10524..10776   +  terminator     NOS terminator: nopaline synthase terminator and poly(A) signal
  10789..10819   -  promoter       NOS promoter (fragment): nopaline synthase promoter
  10943..10967   +  misc_feature   RB T-DNA repeat: right border repeat from nopaline C58 T-DNA
  11077..11326   -  CDS            TcR (fragment): tetracycline efflux protein; tetA; confers resistance to tetracycline
  11432..12082   +  CDS            TetR: tetracycline resistance regulatory protein; tetR
>Addgene plasmid #108183 | P16ΔS:S10-(MCS)-3xHA | addgene full sequence | sequence record 208474 | Addgene NGS Result
GGAGCGCAACCCACTCACTACAGCAGAGCCATGTAGACAACATCCCCTCCCCCTTTCCACCGCGTCAGAC
GCCCGTAGCAGCCCGCTACGGGCTTTTTCATGCCCTGCCCTAGCGTCCAAGCCTCACGGCCGCGCTCGGC
CTCTCTGGCGGCCTTCTGGCGCTCTTCCGCTTCCTCGCTCACTGACTCGCTGCGCTCGGTCGTTCGGCTG
CGGCGAGCGGTATCAGCTCACTCAAAGGCGGTAATACGGTTATCCACAGAATCAGGGGATAACGCAGGAA
AGAACATGTGAGCAAAAGGCCAGCAAAAGGCCAGGAACCGTAAAAAGGCCGCGTTGCTGGCGTTTTTCCA
TAGGCTCCGCCCCCCTGACGAGCATCACAAAAATCGACGCTCAAGTCAGAGGTGGCGAAACCCGACAGGA
CTATAAAGATACCAGGCGTTTCCCCCTGGAAGCTCCCTCGTGCGCTCTCCTGTTCCGACCCTGCCGCTTA
CCGGATACCTGTCCGCCTTTCTCCCTTCGGGAAGCGTGGCGCTTTTCCGCTGCATAACCCTGCTTCGGGG
TCATTATAGCGATTTTTTCGGTATATCCATCCTTTTTCGCACGATATACAGGATTTTGCCAAAGGGTTCG
TGTAGACTTTCCTTGGTGTATCCAACGGCGTCAGCCGGGCAGGATAGGTGAAGTAGGCCCACCCGCGAGC
GGGTGTTCCTTCTTCACTGTCCCTTATTCGCACCTGGCGGTGCTCAACGGGAATCCTGCTCTGCGAGGCT
GGCCGGCTACCGCCGGCGTAACAGATGAGGGCAAGCGGATGGCTGATGAAACCAAGCCAACCAGGAAGGG
CAGCCCACCTATCAAGGTGTACTGCCTTCCAGACGAACGAAGAGCGATTGAGGAAAAGGCGGCGGCGGCC
GGCATGAGCCTGTCGGCCTACCTGCTGGCCGTCGGCCAGGGCTACAAAATCACGGGCGTCGTGGACTATG
AGCACGTCCGCGAGCTGGCCCGCATCAATGGCGACCTGGGCCGCCTGGGCGGCCTGCTGAAACTCTGGCT
CACCGACGACCCGCGCACGGCGCGGTTCGGTGATGCCACGATCCTCGCCCTGCTGGCGAAGATCGAAGAG
AAGCAGGACGAGCTTGGCAAGGTCATGATGGGCGTGGTCCGCCCGAGGGCAGAGCCATGACTTTTTTAGC
CGCTAAAACGGCCGGGGGGTGCGCGTGATTGCCAAGCACGTCCCCATGCGCTCCATCAAGAAGAGCGACT
TCGCGGAGCTGGTGAAGTACATCACCGACGAGCAAGGCAAGACCGAGCGCCTTTCCGACGCTCACCGGGC
TGGTTGCCCTCGCCGCTGGGCTGGCGGCCGTCTATGGCCCTGCAAACGCGCCAGAAACGCCGTCGAAGCC
GTGTGCGAGACACCGCGGCCGCCGGCGTTGTGGATACCTCGCGGAAAACTTGGCCCTCACTGACAGATGA
GGGGCGGACGTTGACACTTGAGGGGCCGACTCACCCGGCGCGGCGTTGACAGATGAGGGGCAGGCTCGAT
TTCGGCCGGCGACGTGGAGCTGGCCAGCCTCGCAAATCGGCGAAAACGCCTGATTTTACGCGAGTTTCCC
ACAGATGATGTGGACAAGCCTGGGGATAAGTGCCCTGCGGTATTGACACTTGAGGGGCGCGACTACTGAC
AGATGAGGGGCGCGATCCTTGACACTTGAGGGGCAGAGTGCTGACAGATGAGGGGCGCACCTATTGACAT
TTGAGGGGCTGTCCACAGGCAGAAAATCCAGCATTTGCAAGGGTTTCCGCCCGTTTTTCGGCCACCGCTA
ACCTGTCTTTTAACCTGCTTTTAAACCAATATTTATAAACCTTGTTTTTAACCAGGGCTGCGCCCTGTGC
GCGTGACCGCGCACGCCGAAGGGGGGTGCCCCCCCTTCTCGAACCCTCCCGGCCCGCTAACGCGGGCCTC
CCATCCCCCCAGGGGCTGCGCCCCTCGGCCGCGAACGGCCTCACCCCAAAAATGGCAGCGCTGGCAGTCC
TTGCCATTGCCGGGATCGGGGCAGTAACGGGATGGGCGATCAGCCCGAGCGCGACGCCCGGAAGCATTGA
CGTGCCGCAGGTGCTGGCATCGACATTCAGCGACCAGGTGCCGGGCAGTGAGGGCGGCGGCCTGGGTGGC
GGCCTGCCCTTCACTTCGGCCGTCGGGGCATTCACGGACTTCATGGCGGGGCCGGCAATTTTTACCTTGG
GCATTCTTGGCATAGTGGTCGCGGGTGCCGTGCTCGTGTTCGGGGGTGCGATAAACCCAGCGAACCATTT
GAGGTGATAGGTAAGATTATACCGAGGTATGAAAACGAGAATTGGACCTTTACAGAATTACTCTATGAAG
CGCCATATTTAAAAAGCTACCAAGACGAAGAGGATGAAGAGGATGAGGAGGCAGATTGCCTTGAATATAT
TGACAATACTGATAAGATAATATATCTTTTATATAGAAGATATCGCCGTATGTAAGGATTTCAGGGGGCA
AGGCATAGGCAGCGCGCTTATCAATATATCTATAGAATGGGCAAAGCATAAAAACTTGCATGGACTAATG
CTTGAAACCCAGGACAATAACCTTATAGCTTGTAAATTCTATCATAATTGGGTAATGACTCCAACTTATT
GATAGTGTTTTATGTTCAGATAATGCCCGATGACTTTGTCATGCAGCTCCACCGATTTTGAGAACGACAG
CGACTTCCGTCCCAGCCGTGCCAGGTGCTGCCTCAGATTCAGGTTATGCCGCTCAATTCGCTGCGTATAT
CGCTTGCTGATTACGTGCAGCTTTCCCTTCAGGCGGGATTCATACAGCGGCCAGCCATCCGTCATCCATA
TCACCACGTCAAAGGGTGACAGCAGGCTCATAAGACGCCCCAGCGTCGCCATAGTGCGTTCACCGAATAC
GTGCGCAACAACCGTCTTCCGGAGACTGTCATACGCGTAAAACAGCCAGCGCTGGCGCGATTTAGCCCCG
ACATAGCCCCACTGTTCGTCCATTTCCGCGCAGACGATGACGTCACTGCCCGGCTGTATGCGCGAGGTTA
CCGACTGCGGCCTGAGTTTTTTAAGTGACGTAAAATCGTGTTGAGGCCAACGCCCATAATGCGGGCTGTT
GCCCGGCATCCAACGCCATTCATGGCCATATCAATGATTTTCTGGTGCGTACCGGGTTGAGAAGCGGTGT
AAGTGAACTGCAGTTGCCATGTTTTACGGCAGTGAGAGCAGAGATAGCGCTGATGTCCGGCGGTGCTTTT
GCCGTTACGCACCACCCCGTCAGTAGCTGAACAGGAGGGACAGCTGATAGAAACAGAAGCCACTGGAGCA
CCTCAAAAACACCATCATACACTAAATCAGTAAGTTGGCAGCATCACCCATAATTGTGGTTTCAAAATCG
GCTCCGTCGATACTATGTTATACGCCAACTTTGAAAACAACTTTGAAAAAGCTGTTTTCTGGTATTTAAG
GTTTTAGAATGCAAGGAACAGTGAATTGGAGTTCGTCTTGTTATAATTAGCTTCTTGGGGTATCTTTAAA
TACTGTAGAAAAGAGGAAGGAAATAATAAATGGCTAAAATGAGAATATCACCGGAATTGAAAAAACTGAT
CGAAAAATACCGCTGCGTAAAAGATACGGAAGGAATGTCTCCTGCTAAGGTATATAAGCTGGTGGGAGAA
AATGAAAACCTATATTTAAAAATGACGGACAGCCGGTATAAAGGGACCACCTATGATGTGGAACGGGAAA
AGGACATGATGCTATGGCTGGAAGGAAAGCTGCCTGTTCCAAAGGTCCTGCACTTTGAACGGCATGATGG
CTGGAGCAATCTGCTCATGAGTGAGGCCGATGGCGTCCTTTGCTCGGAAGAGTATGAAGATGAACAAAGC
CCTGAAAAGATTATCGAGCTGTATGCGGAGTGCATCAGGCTCTTTCACTCCATCGACATATCGGATTGTC
CCTATACGAATAGCTTAGACAGCCGCTTAGCCGAATTGGATTACTTACTGAATAACGATCTGGCCGATGT
GGATTGCGAAAACTGGGAAGAAGACACTCCATTTAAAGATCCGCGCGAGCTGTATGATTTTTTAAAGACG
GAAAAGCCCGAAGAGGAACTTGTCTTTTCCCACGGCGACCTGGGAGACAGCAACATCTTTGTGAAAGATG
GCAAAGTAAGTGGCTTTATTGATCTTGGGAGAAGCGGCAGGGCGGACAAGTGGTATGACATTGCCTTCTG
CGTCCGGTCGATCAGGGAGGATATCGGGGAAGAACAGTATGTCGAGCTATTTTTTGACTTACTGGGGATC
AAGCCTGATTGGGAGAAAATAAAATATTATATTTTACTGGATGAATTGTTTTAGTACCTAGATGTGGCGC
AACGATGCCGGCGACAAGCAGGAGCGCACCGACTTCTTCCGCATCAAGTGTTTTGGCTCTCAGGCCGAGG
CCCACGGCAAGTATTTGGGCAAGGGGTCGCTGGTATTCGTGCAGGGCAAGATTCGGAATACCAAGTACGA
GAAGGACGGCCAGACGGTCTACGGGACCGACTTCATTGCCGATAAGGTGGATTATCTGGACACCAAGGCA
CCAGGCGGGTCAAATCAGGAATAAGGGCACATTGCCCCGGCGTGAGTCGGGGCAATCCCGCAAGGAGGGT
GAATGAATCGGACGTTTGACCGGAAGGCATACAGGCAAGAACTGATCGACGCGGGGTTTTCCGCCGAGGA
TGCCGAAACCATCGCAAGCCGCACCGTCATGCGTGCGCCCCGCGAAACCTTCCAGTCCGTCGGCTCGATG
GTCCAGCAAGCTACGGCCAAGATCGAGCGCGACAGCGTGCAACTGGCTCCCCCTGCCCTGCCCGCGCCAT
CGGCCGCCGTGGAGCGTTCGCGTCGTCTCGAACAGGAGGCGGCAGGTTTGGCGAAGTCGATGACCATCGA
CACGCGAGGAACTATGACGACCAAGAAGCGAAAAACCGCCGGCGAGGACCTGGCAAAACAGGTCAGCGAG
GCCAAGCAGGCCGCGTTGCTGAAACACACGAAGCAGCAGATCAAGGAAATGCAGCTTTCCTTGTTCGATA
TTGCGCCGTGGCCGGACACGATGCGAGCGATGCCAAACGACACGGCCCGCTCTGCCCTGTTCACCACGCG
CAACAAGAAAATCCCGCGCGAGGCGCTGCAAAACAAGGTCATTTTCCACGTCAACAAGGACGTGAAGATC
ACCTACACCGGCGTCGAGCTGCGGGCCGACGATGACGAACTGGTGTGGCAGCAGGTGTTGGAGTACGCGA
AGCGCACCCCTATCGGCGAGCCGATCACCTTCACGTTCTACGAGCTTTGCCAGGACCTGGGCTGGTCGAT
CAATGGCCGGTATTACACGAAGGCCGAGGAATGCCTGTCGCGCCTACAGGCGACGGCGATGGGCTTCACG
TCCGACCGCGTTGGGCACCTGGAATCGGTGTCGCTGCTGCACCGCTTCCGCGTCCTGGACCGTGGCAAGA
AAACGTCCCGTTGCCAGGTCCTGATCGACGAGGAAATCGTCGTGCTGTTTGCTGGCGACCACTACACGAA
ATTCATATGGGAGAAGTACCGCAAGCTGTCGCCGACGGCCCGACGGATGTTCGACTATTTCAGCTCGCAC
CGGGAGCCGTACCCGCTCAAGCTGGAAACCTTCCGCCTCATGTGCGGATCGGATTCCACCCGCGTGAAGA
AGTGGCGCGAGCAGGTCGGCGAAGCCTGCGAAGAGTTGCGAGGCAGCGGCCTGGTGGAACACGCCTGGGT
CAATGATGACCTGGTGCATTGCAAACGCTAGGGCCTTGTGGGGTCAGTTCCGGCTGGGGGTTCAGCAGCC
AGCGCTTTACTGGCATTTCAGGAACAAGCGGGCACTGCTCGACGCACTTGCTTCGCTCAGTATCGCTCGG
GACGCACGGCGCGCTCTACGAACTGCCGATAAACAGAGGATTAAAATTGACAATTGTGATTAAGGCTCAG
ATTCGACGGCTTGGAGCGGCCGACGTGCAGGATTTCCGCGAGATCCGATTGTCGGCCCTGAAGAAAGCTC
CAGAGATGTTCGGGTCCGTTTACGAGCACGAGGAGAAAAAGCCCATGGAGGCGTTCGCTGAACGGTTGCG
AGATGCCGTGGCATTCGGCGCCTACATCGACGGCGAGATCATTGGGCTGTCGGTCTTCAAACAGGAGGAC
GGCCCCAAGGACGCTCACAAGGCGCATCTGTCCGGCGTTTTCGTGGAGCCCGAACAGCGAGGCCGAGGGG
TCGCCGGTATGCTGCTGCGGGCGTTGCCGGCGGGTTTATTGCTCGTGATGATCGTCCGACAGATTCCAAC
GGGAATCTGGTGGATGCGCATCTTCATCCTCGGCGCACTTAATATTTCGCTATTCTGGAGCTTGTTGTTT
ATTTCGGTCTACCGCCTGCCGGGCGGGGTCGCGGCGACGGTAGGCGCTGTGCAGCCGCTGATGGTCGTGT
TCATCTCTGCCGCTCTGCTAGGTAGCCCGATACGATTGATGGCGGTCCTGGGGGCTATTTGCGGAACTGC
GGGCGTGGCGCTGTTGGTGTTGACACCAAACGCAGCGCTAGATCCTGTCGGCGTCGCAGCGGGCCTGGCG
GGGGCGGTTTCCATGGCGTTCGGAACCGTGCTGACCCGCAAGTGGCAACCTCCCGTGCCTCTGCTCACCT
TTACCGCCTGGCAACTGGCGGCCGGAGGACTTCTGCTCGTTCCAGTAGCTTTAGTGTTTGATCCGCCAAT
CCCGATGCCTACAGGAACCAATGTTCTCGGCCTGGCGTGGCTCGGCCTGATCGGAGCGGGTTTAACCTAC
TTCCTTTGGTTCCGGGGGATCTCGCGACTCGAACCTACAGTTGTTTCCTTACTGGGCTTTCTCAGCCCCA
GATCTGGGGTCGATCAGCCGGGGATGCATCAGGCCGACAGTCGGAACTTCGGGTCCCCGACCTGTACCAT
TCGGTGAGCAATGGATAGGGGAGTTGATATCGTCAACGTTCACTTCTAAAGAAATAGCGCCACTCAGCTT
CCTCAGCGGCTTTATCCAGCGATTTCCTATTATGTCGGCATAGTTCTCAAGATCGACAGCCTGTCACGGT
TAAGCGAGAAATGAATAAGAAGGCTGATAATTCGGATCTCTGCGAGGGAGATGATATTTGATCACAGGCA
GCAACGCTCTGTCATCGTTACAATCAACATGCTACCCTCCGCGAGATCATCCGTGTTTCAAACCCGGCAG
CTTAGTTGCCGTTCTTCCGAATAGCATCGGTAACATGAGCAAAGTCTGCCGCCTTACAACGGCTCTCCCG
CTGACGCCGTCCCGGACTGATGGGCTGCCTGTATCGAGTGGTGATTTTGTGCCGAGCTGCCGGTCGGGGA
GCTGTTGGCTGGCTGGTGGCAGGATATATTGTGGTGTAAACAAATTGACGCTTAGACAACTTAATAACAC
ATTGCGGACGTTTTTAATGTACTGGGGTGGTTTTTCTTTTCACCAGTGAGACGGGCAACAGCTGATTGCC
CTTCACCGCCTGGCCCTGAGAGAGTTGCAGCAAGCGGTCCACGCTGGTTTGCCCCAGCAGGCGAAAATCC
TGTTTGATGGTGGTTCCGAAATCGGCAAAATCCCTTATAAATCAAAAGAATAGCCCGAGATAGGGT
[37 nt withheld, positions 7697-7733]
AAAGAACGTGGACTCCAACGTCAAAGG
[141 nt withheld, positions 7761-7901]
G
[44 nt withheld, positions 7903-7946]
CATTCAGGCTGCGCAACTGTTGGGAAGGGCGATCGGTGCGGGCCTCTTCGCTATTACGCCAGCTGGCGAA
AGGGGGATGTGCTGCAAGGCGATTAAGTTGGGTAACGCCAGGGTTTTCCCAGTCACGACGTTGTAAAACG
ACGGCCAGTGAATTAATTCCCATCTTGAAAGAAATATAGTTTAAATATTTATTGATAAAATAACAAGTCA
GGTATTATAGTCCAAGCAAAAACATAAATTTATTGATGCAAGTTTAAATTCAGAAATATTTCAATAACTG
ATTATATCAGCTGGTACATTGCCGTAGATGAAAGACTGAGTGCGATATTATGTGTAATACATAAATTGAT
GATATAGCTAGCTTAGCTCATCGGGGGATCGATCCGTCGAAGCTAGCTTGGGTCCCGCTCAGAAGAACTC
GTCAAGAAGGCGATAGAAGGCGATGCGCTGCGAATCGGGAGCGGCGATACCGTAAAGCACGAGGAAGCGG
TCAGCCCATTCGCCGCCAAGCTCTTCAGCAATATCACGGGTAGCCAACGCTATGTCCTGATAGCGGTCCG
CCACACCCAGCCGGCCACAGTCGATGAATCCAGAAAAGCGGCCATTTTCCACCATGATATTCGGCAAGCA
GGCATCGCCATGGGTCACGACGAGATCCTCGCCGTCGGGCATGCGCGCCTTGAGCCTGGCGAACAGTTCG
GCTGGCGCGAGCCCCTGATGCTCTTCGTCCAGATCATCCTGATCGACAAGACCGGCTTCCATCCGAGTAC
GTGCTCGCTCGATGCGATGTTTCGCTTGGTGGTCGAATGGGCAGGTAGCCGGATCAAGCGTATGCAGCCG
CCGCATTGCATCAGCCATGATGGATACTTTCTCGGCAGGAGCAAGGTGAGATGACAGGAGATCCTGCCCC
GGCACTTCGCCCAATAGCAGCCAGTCCCTTCCCGCTTCAGTGACAACGTCGAGCACAGCTGCGCAAGGAA
CGCCCGTCGTGGCCAGCCACGATAGCCGCGCTGCCTCGTCCTGCAGTTCATTCAGGGCACCGGACAGGTC
GGTCTTGACAAAAAGAACCGGGCGCCCCTGCGCTGACAGCCGGAACACGGCGGCATCAGAGCAGCCGATT
GTCTGTTGTGCCCAGTCATAGCCGAATAGCCTCTCCACCCAAGCGGCCGGAGAACCTGCGTGCAATCCAT
CTTGTTCAATCCAAGCTCCCATGGGCCCTCGACTAGAGTCGAGATCTGGATTGAGAGTGAATATGAGACT
CTAATTGGATACCGAGGGGAATTTATGGAACGTCAGTGGAGCATTTTTGACAAGAAATATTTGCTAGCTG
ATAGTGACCTTAGGCGACTTTTGAACGCGCAATAATGGTTTCTGACGTATGTGCTTAGCTCATTAAACTC
CAGAAACCCGCGGCTGAGTGGCTCCTTCAACGTTGCGGTTCTGTCAGTTCCAAACGTAAAACGGCTTGTC
CCGCGTCATCGGCGGGGGTCATAACGTGACTCCCTTAATTCTCCGCTCATGATCTTGATCCCCTGCGCCA
TCAGATCCTTGGCGGCAAGAAAGCCATCCAGTTTACTTTGCAGGGCTTCCCAACCTTACCAGAGGGCGCC
CCAGCTGGCAATTCCGGTTCGCTTGCTGTCCATAAAACCGCCCAGTCTAGCTATCGCCATGTAAGCCCAC
TGCAAGCTACCTGCTTTCTCTTTGCGCTTGCGTTTTCCCTTGTCCAGATAGCCCAGTAGCTGACATTCAT
CCGGGGTCAGCACCGTTTCTGCGGACTGGCTTTCTACGTGTTCCGCTTCCTTTAGCAGCCCTTGCGCCCT
GAGTGCTTGCGGCAGCGTGAAGCTTTGGAACCATCTTTTGGGTTCCTTTCTTCTTCTCTTTTTTTGTTTC
TCTCTTAAAAGTCTTTTCTCTTTTCAAGTGCTTCAAACAAAACTAATTTGTTATAAAGGGAGTTTCTCTA
TTTTATTATATAGCAAAAAACTTCCAAAATTTCTCATTTCTGTGTTTAACCTTTTCGTACATCAGTTTTA
AAGCACAGAGTGCTCAATGTTCTTCCAATATCGTTATTAATAAATTTTGATTAAATTCAATCAAATCGGA
GTTATATTACCACATGAGGTTAAAGGGCCATATTAAAAAGTCTGCACTTCATATGAGCAACAAGGCTTTT
ATGTCTTTATGGTTGATTTGATGGCCCATATATGATAGTTCAAAGGCCCATATTAAAAAATGCCCTAACA
TGATTCGATTCGTATATAAAGACGCTTAATGTGACAAGCGAACTTGCTCATTAGGGTTTCTCATCTACGA
CGGCGTGGGCTAGAGGATCCATGGATTTACCAGACGACCATTACCTGTCAACACAAACTATCCTTTCGAA
AGATCTCAACGGTACGGACGTTGGGTCTGGCGGTGGCTCCGGCGCGCCCGGGTTAATTAACTCGAGTCTA
GAGTCGACTTACCCATACGATGTTCCAGATTACGCTGGCTACCCATACGATGTTCCAGATTACGCTGGAT
CATACCCATACGATGTTCCAGATTACGCTACTAGCTAAATCGAGCTCGAATTTCCCCGATCGTTCAAACA
TTTGGCAATAAAGTTTCTTAAGATTGAATCCTGTTGCCGGTCTTGCGATGATTATCATATAATTTCTGTT
GAATTACGTTAAGCATGTAATAATTAACATGTAATGCATGACGTTATTTATGAGATGGGTTTTTATGATT
AGAGTCCCGCAATTATACATTTAATACGCGATAGAAAACAAAATATAGCGCGCAAACTAGGATAAATTAT
CGCGCGCGGTGTCATCTATGTTACTAGATCGGGAATTCAGATCGGCTGAGTGGCTCCTTCAACGTTGCGG
TTCTGTCAGTTCCAAACGTAAAACGGCTTGTCCCGCGTCATCGGCGGGGGTCATAACGTGACTCCCTTAA
TTCTCCGCTCATGATCAGATTGTCGTTTCCCGCCTTCAGTTTAAACTATCAGTGTTTGACAGGATATATT
GGCGGGTAAACCTAAGAGAAAAGAGCGTTTATTAGAATAATCGGATATTTAAAAGGGCGTGAAAAGGTTT
ATCCGTTCGTCCATTTGTATGTGCATGCCAACCACAGGGTTCCCCAGATCTGGCGCCGGCCAGCGAGACG
AGCAAGATTGGCCGCCGCCCGAAACGATCCGACAGCGCGCCCAGCACAGGTGCGCAGGCAAATTGCACCA
ACGCATACAGCGCCAGCAGAATGCCATAGTGGGCGGTGACGTCGTTCGAGTGAACCAGATCGCGCAGGAG
GCCCGGCAGCACCGGCATAATCAGGCCGATGCCGACAGCGTCGAGCGCGACAGTGCTCAGAATTACGATC
AGGGGTATGTTGGGTTTCACGTCTGGCCTCCGGACCAGCCTCCGCTGGTCCGATTGAACGCGCGGATTCT
TTATCACTGATAAGTTGGTGGACATATTATGTTTATCAGTGATAAAGTGTCAAGCATGACAAAGTTGCAG
CCGAATACAGTGATCCGTGCCGCCCTGGACCTGTTGAACGAGGTCGGCGTAGACGGTCTGACGACACGCA
AACTGGCGGAACGGTTGGGGGTTCAGCAGCCGGCGCTTTACTGGCACTTCAGGAACAAGCGGGCGCTGCT
CGACGCACTGGCCGAAGCCATGCTGGCGGAGAATCATACGCATTCGGTGCCGAGAGCCGACGACGACTGG
CGCTCATTTCTGATCGGGAATGCCCGCAGCTTCAGGCAGGCGCTGCTCGCCTACCGCGATGGCGCGCGCA
TCCATGCCGGCACGCGACCGGGCGCACCGCAGATGGAAACGGCCGACGCGCAGCTTCGCTTCCTCTGCGA
GGCGGGTTTTTCGGCCGGGGACGCCGTCAATGCGCTGATGACAATCAGCTACTTCACTGTTGGGGCCGTG
CTTGAGGAGCAGGCCGGCGACAGCGATGCCGGCGAGCGCGGCGGCACCGTTGAACAGGCTCCGCTCTCGC
CGCTGTTGCGGGCCGCGATAGACGCCTTCGACGAAGCCGGTCCGGACGCAGCGTTCGAGCAGGGACTCGC
GGTGATTGTCGATGGATTGGCGAAAAGGAGGCTCGTTGTCAGGAACGTTGAAGGACCGAGAAAGGGTGAC
GATTGATCAGGACCGCTGCC
