>Addgene plasmid #108183 | P16ΔS:S10-(MCS)-3xHA | depositor partial sequence | sequence record 204017 | S10-(MCS)-3xHA
GGATCCATGGATTTACCAGACGACCATTACCTGTCAACACAAACTATCCTTTCGAAAGATCTCAACGGTA
CGGACGTTGGGTCTGGCGGTGGCTCCGGCGCGCCCGGGTTAATTAACTCGAGTCTAGAGTCGACTTACCC
ATACGATGTTCCAGATTACGCTGGCTACCCATACGATGTTCCAGATTACGCTGGATCATACCCATACGAT
GTTCCAGATTACGCTACTAGCTAA
